Addgene plasmid #198788: pDO068
Purpose: Drives specific expression in the BAG neurons
Depositing lab: Paul Sternberg. Depositing organization: California Institute of Technology. Publication: A cGAL-UAS bipartite expression toolkit for Caenorhabditis elegans sensory neurons. Nava S, Palma W, Wan X, Oh JY, Gharib S, Wang H, Revanna JS, Tan M, Zhang M, Liu J, Chen CH, Lee JS, Perry B, Sternberg PW. Proc Natl Acad Sci U S A. 2023 Dec 19;120(51):e2221680120. doi: 10.1073/pnas.2221680120. Epub 2023 Dec 14. PubMed 38096407.
Backbone
  Vector backbone: pHW393
  Backbone size w/o insert (bp): 3611
  Vector type: Worm Expression
Growth in bacteria
  Bacterial resistance: Ampicillin, 100 μg/mL
  Growth temperature: 37°C
  Growth strain: DH5alpha
  Copy number: High Copy
Gene/Insert
  Gene/Insert name: Pgcy-33-GAL4-SK(DBD)-VP64
  Species: C. elegans (nematode)
  Insert size (bp): 1003
  Cloning method: Restriction Enzyme; 5′ cloning site Unknown (unknown if destroyed); 3′ cloning site Unknown (unknown if destroyed)
Terms and licenses: Academic/Nonprofit Terms; Industry Terms: Not Available to Industry
How to cite: pDO068 was a gift from Paul Sternberg (Addgene plasmid # 198788 ; http://n2t.net/addgene:198788 ; RRID:Addgene_198788)
