[The description below was written by a language model from this plasmid's Addgene catalogue record and pLannotate feature annotations shown in this document.]
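Description:
pDO068 is a C. elegans expression plasmid built on the pHW393 backbone. It serves as a "driver" construct in the cGAL-UAS bipartite expression system for worms. It is maintained in E. coli as a high-copy plasmid through a ColE1/pUC-type origin and selected with ampicillin via the bla (β-lactamase) gene and its native promoter. Remnants of a pUC-style cloning region are also annotated: a lacI fragment, CAP binding site, lac promoter and operator, and a piece of the pUC18/19 polylinker. These are backbone carry-over and are not part of the worm expression unit.

The payload is recorded as Pgcy-33-GAL4-SK(DBD)-VP64. The promoter of the C. elegans gcy-33 gene drives a synthetic transcription factor in which a GAL4-family DNA-binding domain is fused to VP64, a set of tandem repeats of the herpes simplex virus VP16 minimal activation domain. The listed insert size of about 1 kb, against a 3.6 kb backbone and a 4.6 kb full sequence, suggests that the promoter fragment is the cloned insert and that the GAL4-VP64 coding region comes from pHW393. The promoter itself is not annotated in the feature table. It presumably lies in the unannotated region upstream of the GAL4 fragment. The automated annotation detects a GAL4 coding fragment followed by a short match to VP16 repeats, labelled VP96, consistent with the stated fusion. No 3′ UTR or terminator is annotated after the coding region, and the record does not name one.

According to the record, the plasmid drives expression specifically in the BAG sensory neurons. Combined with a UAS-linked effector transgene, it would restrict the effector's expression to those cells, for example a reporter, activity sensor or neuronal manipulator.
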