Features (pLannotate 1.2.2; 10 found; start..end, strand, type, name):
   1047..1064    -  misc_feature   MCS (fragment): pUC18/19 multiple cloning site
   1174..1614    +  CDS            GAL4 (fragment): GAL4_YEAST - Experimental evidence at protein level: Swiss-Prot protein existence level 1. This protein is a positive regulator for the gene expression of the galactose-induced genes such as GAL1, GAL2, GAL7, GAL10, and MEL1 which code for the enzymes used to convert galactose to glucose. It recognizes a 17 base pair sequence in (5'-CGGRNNRCYNYNCNCCG-3') the upstream activating sequence (UAS-G) of these genes. From Saccharomyces cerevisiae (strain ATCC 204508 / S288c) (Baker's yeast).
   1792..1808    +  CDS            VP96 (fragment): 6 tandem repeats of the minimal activation domain of herpes simplex virus VP16 (Cheng et al., 2013)
   2359..2463    +  promoter       AmpR promoter: bla
   2464..3324    +  CDS            AmpR: β-lactamase; bla; confers resistance to ampicillin, carbenicillin, and related antibiotics
   3495..4083    +  rep_origin     ori: high-copy-number ColE1/pMB1/pBR322/pUC origin of replication
   4266..4358    +  CDS            lacI (fragment): lac repressor; lacI; The lac repressor binds to the lac operator to inhibit transcription in E. coli. This inhibition can be relieved by adding lactose or isopropyl-β-D-thiogalactopyranoside (IPTG).
   4371..4392    +  protein_bind   CAP binding site: CAP binding activates transcription in the presence of cAMP. E. coli catabolite activator protein
   4407..4437    +  promoter       lac promoter: promoter for the E. coli lac operon
   4445..4461    +  protein_bind   lac operator: The lac repressor binds to the lac operator to inhibit transcription in E. coli. This inhibition can be relieved by adding lactose or isopropyl-β-D-thiogalactopyranoside (IPTG). lac repressor encoded by lacI
>Addgene plasmid #198788 | pDO068 | addgene full sequence | sequence record 390245 | Addgene NGS Result
AAGCTTGCATGCGCGGCCGCACTGACTGGGCCGGCCACTATCCTGGTCATATCAACTTTCCAGCAGTACA
ATTTTAAACTGAAAATAGTTTCCTTACAATTATCAGCTCGTTTTTTCGGTTCCCGAAAAAAACATCCGTG
TTTTAAGATAATGTGACGTCACACGCGACCATAATGCGAGATTGCATGGCATTGACGATCTGGATTAAAG
TACATACCAGTCTATCAATTTTGTTTTAATTAATGTTTGATATTTAATTTAAAAACAAACATTCAAACAG
ATTTTGCTAGTTTGGCTCTGGTGTGTTAGCTGTTATACTAACTAGAATACATCGAGCTATTAACTTTGAC
CTGCTTAACTTGTCATATGACATGTTTATCATAAAGATGCATGTACGTCAATGTTTAGGTTATCACTATT
CTTATCACAGGTTCGTAGAAGATCGATTCCAACTCCCACAAATCAAACAGACTACATTTCACTACAAAAC
ACGAAATAGGGGCTACAAATGTCGTTTAAACTACTTTAGACACCTCAAATAAAACAAAAATAATCTGCCC
CATGCCAGGCTCGAACTGGCGACCTTGGCATAACCTATAGACTATAAGTACCACGCGCTAACCGACTGCG
CCAATGGGGCACGGCCCTAACGCATGAGAATTAGCCTTGACAAGTATACTGCTCTCCTCGGTCTCCTAGA
CTCTCTCCGTCTATGCTGTGTCTCTGTGGAGGGGTAAGGGATACACACATGAACCACTGTGTTGTGCGGT
CTCTTGACCATTGCCTTACATAGAGGAAAAGGTGGGAGACCTAAAGAGCAACGAGCGGGGAGAGACGCAG
ACATTTGTATTTCAAGGGAAAGGGGGAGAGGTGAGCTAATGGATATTACGAATCGAAGATGAGATTATTA
AAATAGGGGGCAACAGTGTACAGCTAACGGAAACTGGCACGGAAGTTGGAAGATGTTGGTAGTGGAAACA
CCTTATTCAGATTTTAGTCAGCATTTTCAAACATCTTCTAGCAGAAATCAACCCGCAAAGGCGCGCCTCT
AGAGGATCCCCGGGATTGGCCAAAGGACCCAAAGGTATGTTTCGAATGATACTAACATAACATAGAACAT
TTTCAGGAGGACCCTTGGCTAGGATGGGCCCTAAAAAGAAGCGTAAAGCTAGCATGAAGCTGTTGTCTTC
AATGGAACAAGCTTGCGACATATGCCGGTTAAAAAAACTCAGGTGCTCGAAGGAAAAGCCCAAGTGTGCC
AAGTGTCTGAAGAACAACTCGGAGTGCCGTTATTCTCCCAAGGCTATGAGGTCCCCACTGACCAGGGCGC
ATCTGACAGAGGTAGAATCAAGGTTGGAAAAATTGGAAGATTTGTTTCTGCTCATGTTTCCTCGGGAAAA
CCTGGACAGCATTTTGAACATGGACTCTTTGGACGAAGTGAAAGTAATGTTGAAACAATTATATATGCAG
GACTATGGTGACACGGATGCTGCTATGGATAGCTTGACCCCTATGGAAAATGGCATGTCTGAAGGGCCGA
GAAAACACATGAAGACTGCGACATCATCGCCAAAAGTGGATGAAGATGGAAGCCAAAGTCAGTTGAGTGT
ATCGCCGGAATTCCCGCTGCAGTCTGGTGGCGGAGGGGCTCCTAGGGGTTCCGGACGGGCTGACGCATTG
GACGATTTTGATCTGGATATGCTGGGAAGTGACGCCCTCGATGATTTTGACCTTGACATGCTTGGTTCGG
ATGCCCTTGATGACTTTGACCTCGACATGCTCGGCAGTGACGCCCTTGATGATTTCGACCTGGACATGCT
GATTAACTAAGGTACCGAATTCGCTAGCCGGCCATACAAGTAATCCGGATGATCGACGCCAACGTCGTTG
AATTTTCAAATTTTAAATACTGAATATTTGTTTTTTTTCCTATTATTTATTTATTCTCTTTGTGTTTTTT
TTCTTGCTTTCTAAAAAATTAATTCAATCCAAATCTAAACATTTTTTTTTCTCTTTCCGTCTCCCAATTC
GTATTCCGCTCCTCTCATCTGAACACAATGTGCAAGTTTATTTATCTTCTCGCTTTCATTTCATTAGGAC
GTGGGGGGAATTGGTGGAAGGGGGAAACACACAAAAGGATGATGGAAATGAAATAAGGACACACAATATG
CAACAACATTCAATTCAGAAATATGGAGGAAGGTTTAAAAGAAAACATAAAAATATATAGAGGAGGAAGG
AAAACTAGTAAAAAATAAGCAAAGAAATTAGGCGAACGATGAGAATTGTCCTCGCTTGGGCCCAAAAGGC
CTTTTTTTTTTGGCGCCGACGTCAGGTGGCACTTTTCGGGGAAATGTGCGCGGAACCCCTATTTGTTTAT
TTTTCTAAATACATTCAAATATGTATCCGCTCATGAGACAATAACCCTGATAAATGCTTCAATAATATTG
AAAAAGGAAGAGTATGAGTATTCAACATTTCCGTGTCGCCCTTATTCCCTTTTTTGCGGCATTTTGCCTT
CCTGTTTTTGCTCACCCAGAAACGCTGGTGAAAGTAAAAGATGCTGAAGATCAGTTGGGTGCACGAGTGG
GTTACATCGAACTGGATCTCAACAGCGGTAAGATCCTTGAGAGTTTTCGCCCCGAAGAACGTTTTCCAAT
GATGAGCACTTTTAAAGTTCTGCTATGTGGCGCGGTATTATCCCGTATTGACGCCGGGCAAGAGCAACTC
GGTCGCCGCATACACTATTCTCAGAATGACTTGGTTGAGTACTCACCAGTCACAGAAAAGCATCTTACGG
ATGGCATGACAGTAAGAGAATTATGCAGTGCTGCCATAACCATGAGTGATAACACTGCGGCCAACTTACT
TCTGACAACGATCGGAGGACCGAAGGAGCTAACCGCTTTTTTGCACAACATGGGGGATCATGTAACTCGC
CTTGATCGTTGGGAACCGGAGCTGAATGAAGCCATACCAAACGACGAGCGTGACACCACGATGCCTGTAG
CAATGGCAACAACGTTGCGCAAACTATTAACTGGCGAACTACTTACTCTAGCTTCCCGGCAACAATTAAT
AGACTGGATGGAGGCGGATAAAGTTGCAGGACCACTTCTGCGCTCGGCCCTTCCGGCTGGCTGGTTTATT
GCTGATAAATCTGGAGCCGGTGAGCGTGGGTCTCGCGGTATCATTGCAGCACTGGGGCCAGATGGTAAGC
CCTCCCGTATCGTAGTTATCTACACGACGGGGAGTCAGGCAACTATGGATGAACGAAATAGACAGATCGC
TGAGATAGGTGCCTCACTGATTAAGCATTGGTAACTGTCAGACCAAGTTTACTCATATATACTTTAGATT
GATTTAAAACTTCATTTTTAATTTAAAAGGATCTAGGTGAAGATCCTTTTTGATAATCTCATGACCAAAA
TCCCTTAACGTGAGTTTTCGTTCCACTGAGCGTCAGACCCCGTAGAAAAGATCAAAGGATCTTCTTGAGA
TCCTTTTTTTCTGCGCGTAATCTGCTGCTTGCAAACAAAAAAACCACCGCTACCAGCGGTGGTTTGTTTG
CCGGATCAAGAGCTACCAACTCTTTTTCCGAAGGTAACTGGCTTCAGCAGAGCGCAGATACCAAATACTG
TTCTTCTAGTGTAGCCGTAGTTAGGCCACCACTTCAAGAACTCTGTAGCACCGCCTACATACCTCGCTCT
GCTAATCCTGTTACCAGTGGCTGCTGCCAGTGGCGATAAGTCGTGTCTTACCGGGTTGGACTCAAGACGA
TAGTTACCGGATAAGGCGCAGCGGTCGGGCTGAACGGGGGGTTCGTGCACACAGCCCAGCTTGGAGCGAA
CGACCTACACCGAACTGAGATACCTACAGCGTGAGCTATGAGAAAGCGCCACGCTTCCCGAAGGGAGAAA
GGCGGACAGGTATCCGGTAAGCGGCAGGGTCGGAACAGGAGAGCGCACGAGGGAGCTTCCAGGGGGAAAC
GCCTGGTATCTTTATAGTCCTGTCGGGTTTCGCCACCTCTGACTTGAGCGTCGATTTTTGTGATGCTCGT
CAGGGGGGCGGAGCCTATGGAAAAACGCCAGCAACGCGGCCTTTTTACGGTTCCTGGCCTTTTGCTGGCC
TTTTGCTCACATGTTCTTTCCTGCGTTATCCCCTGATTCTGTGGATAACCGTATTACCGCCTTTGAGTGA
GCTGATACCGCTCGCCGCAGCCGAACGACCGAGCGCAGCGAGTCAGTGAGCGAGGAAGCGGAAGAGCGCC
CAATACGCAAACCGCCTCTCCCCGCGCGTTGGCCGATTCATTAATGCAGCTGGCACGACAGGTTTCCCGA
CTGGAAAGCGGGCAGTGAGCGCAACGCAATTAATGTGAGTTAGCTCACTCATTAGGCACCCCAGGCTTTA
CACTTTATGCTTCCGGCTCGTATGTTGTGTGGAATTGTGAGCGGATAACAATTTCACACAGGAAACAGCT
ATGACCATGATTACGCCAAGCTGTAAGTTTAAACATGATCTTACTAACTAACTATTCTCATTTAAATTTT
CAGAGCTTAAAAATGGCTGAAATCACTCACAACGATGGATACGCTAACAACTTGGAAATGAAAT
