>Addgene plasmid #198788 | pDO068 | depositor partial sequence | sequence record 385042 | gcy-33 promoter
ACTATCCTGGTCATATCAACTTTCCAGCAGTACAATTTTAAACTGAAAATAGTTTCCTTACAATTATCAG
CTCGTTTTTTCGGTTCCCGAAAAAAACATCCGTGTTTTAAGATAATGTGACGTCACACGCGACCATAATG
CGAGATTGCATGGCATTGACGATCTGGATTAAAGTACATACCAGTCTATCAATTTTGTTTTAATTAATGT
TTGATATTTAATTTAAAAACAAACATTCAAACAGATTTTGCTAGTTTGGCTCTGGTGTGTTAGCTGTTAT
ACTAACTAGAATACATCGAGCTATTAACTTTGACCTGCTTAACTTGTCATATGACATGTTTATCATAAAG
ATGCATGTACGTCAATGTTTAGGTTATCACTATTCTTATCACAGGTTCGTAGAAGATCGATTCCAACTCC
CACAAATCAAACAGACTACATTTCACTACAAAACACGAAATAGGGGCTACAAATGTCGTTTAAACTACTT
TAGACACCTCAAATAAAACAAAAATAATCTGCCCCATGCCAGGCTCGAACTGGCGACCTTGGCATAACCT
ATAGACTATAAGTACCACGCGCTAACCGACTGCGCCAATGGGGCACGGCCCTAACGCATGAGAATTAGCC
TTGACAAGTATACTGCTCTCCTCGGTCTCCTAGACTCTCTCCGTCTATGCTGTGTCTCTGTGGAGGGGTA
AGGGATACACACATGAACCACTGTGTTGTGCGGTCTCTTGACCATTGCCTTACATAGAGGAAAAGGTGGG
AGACCTAAAGAGCAACGAGCGGGGAGAGACGCAGACATTTGTATTTCAAGGGAAAGGGGGAGAGGTGAGC
TAATGGATATTACGAATCGAAGATGAGATTATTAAAATAGGGGGCAACAGTGTACAGCTAACGGAAACTG
GCACGGAAGTTGGAAGATGTTGGTAGTGGAAACACCTTATTCAGATTTTAGTCAGCATTTTCAAACATCT
TCTAGCAGAAATCAACCCGCAAA
